>Addgene plasmid #233029 | pAAV-EFS-hfCas13d-HA-mCherry-pA | addgene full sequence | sequence record 464625 | Addgene NGS Result
TTGAGATCCTTTTTTTCTGCGCGTAATCTGCTGCTTGCAAACAAAAAAACCACCGCTACCAGCGGTGGTT
TGTTTGCCGGATCAAGAGCTACCAACTCTTTTTCCGAAGGTAACTGGCTTCAGCAGAGCGCAGATACCAA
ATACTGTTCTTCTAGTGTAGCCGTAGTTAGGCCACCACTTCAAGAACTCTGTAGCACCGCCTACATACCT
CGCTCTGCTAATCCTGTTACCAGTGGCTGCTGCCAGTGGCGATAAGTCGTGTCTTACCGGGTTGGACTCA
AGACGATAGTTACCGGATAAGGCGCAGCGGTCGGGCTGAACGGGGGGTTCGTGCACACAGCCCAGCTTGG
AGCGAACGACCTACACCGAACTGAGATACCTACAGCGTGAGCTATGAGAAAGCGCCACGCTTCCCGAAGG
GAGAAAGGCGGACAGGTATCCGGTAAGCGGCAGGGTCGGAACAGGAGAGCGCACGAGGGAGCTTCCAGGG
GGAAACGCCTGGTATCTTTATAGTCCTGTCGGGTTTCGCCACCTCTGACTTGAGCGTCGATTTTTGTGAT
GCTCGTCAGGGGGGCGGAGCCTATGGAAAAACGCCAGCAACGCGGCCTTTTTACGGTTCCTGGCCTTTTG
CTGGCCTTTTGCTCACATGTCCTGCAGGCAGCTGCGCGCTCGCTCGCTCACTGAGGCCGCCCGGGCGTCG
GGCGACCTTTGGTCGCCCGGCCTCAGTGAGCGAGCGAGCGCGCAGAGAGGGAGTGGCCAACTCCATCACT
AGGGGTTCCTGCGGCCTCTAGAGCTAGGCGTCCTAGAGTCGAGTGGCTCCGGTGCCCGTCAGTGGGCAGA
GCGCACATCGCCCACAGTCCCCGAGAAGTTGGGGGGAGGGGTCGGCAATTGAACGGGTGCCTAGAGAAGG
TGGCGCGGGGTAAACTGGGAAAGTGATGTCGTGTACTGGCTCCGCCTTTTTCCCGAGGGTGGGGGAGAAC
CGTATATAAGTGCAGTAGTCGCCGTGAACGTTCTTTTTCGCAACGGGTTTGCCGCCAGAACACAGGTGTC
GTGACGCGGACCGGTGCCACCATGAGCCCCAAGAAGAAGAGAAAGGTGGAGGCCAGCATCGAAAAAAAAA
AGTCCTTCGCCAAGGGCATGGGCGTGAAGTCCACACTCGTGTCCGGCTCCAAAGTGTACATGACAACCTT
CGCCGAAGGCAGCGACGCCAGGCTGGAAAAGATCGTGGAGGGCGACAGCATCAGGAGCGTGAATGAGGGC
GAGGCCTTCAGCGCTGAAATGGCCGATAAAAACGCCGGCTATAAGATCGGCAACGCCAAATTCAGCCATC
CTAAGGGCTACGCCGTGGTGGCTAACAACCCTCTGTATACAGGACCCGTCCAGCAGGATATGCTCGGCCT
GAAGGAAACTCTGGAAAAGAGGTACTTCGGCGAGAGCGCTGATGGCAATGACAATATTTGTATCCAGGTG
ATCCATAACATCCTGGACATTGAAAAAATCCTCGTGGAATACATTACCAACGTGGTGTACGTGGTCAACA
ATATCTCCGGCCTGGATAAGGACATTATTGGATTCGGCAAGTTCTCCACAGTGTATACCTACGACGAATT
CAAAGACCCCGAGCACCATAGGGCCGCTTTCAACAATAACGATAAGCTCATCAACGCCATCAAGGCCCAG
TATGACGAGTTCGACAACTTCCTCGATAACCCCAGACTCGGCTATTTCGGCCAGGCCTTTTTCAGCAAGG
AGGGCAGAAATTACATCATCAATTACGGCAACGAATGCTATGACATTCTGGCCCTCCTGAGCGGACTGAG
GCACTGGGTGGTCCATAACAACGAAGAAGAGTCCAGGATCTCCAGGACCTGGCTCTACAACCTCGATAAG
AACCTCGACAACGAATACATCTCCACCCTCAACTACCTCTACGACAGGATCACCAATGAGCTGACCAACT
CCTTCTCCAAGAACTCCGCCGCCAACGTGAACTATATTGCCGAAACTCTGGGAATCAACCCTGCCGAATT
CGCCGAACAATATTTCAGATTCAGCATTATGAAAGAGCAGAAAAACCTCGGATTCAATATCACCAAGCTC
AGGGAAGTGATGCTGGACAGGAAGGATATGTCCGAGATCAGGAAAAATCATAAGGTGTTCGACTCCATCA
GGACCAAGGTCTACACCATGATGGACTTTGTGATTTATAGGTATTACATCGAAGAGGATGCCAAGGTGGC
TGCCGCCAATAAGTCCCTCCCCGATAATGAGAAGTCCCTGAGCGAGAAGGATATCTTTGTGATTAACCTG
AGGGGCTCCTTCAACGACGACCAGAAGGATGCCCTCTACTACGATGAAGCTAATAGAATTTGGAGAAAGC
TCGAAAATATCATGCACAACATCAAGGAATTTAGGGGAAACAAGACAAGAGAGTATAAGAAGAAGGACGC
CCCTAGACTGCCCAGAATCCTGCCCGCTGGCCGTGATGTTTCCGCCTTCAGCAAACTCATGTATGCCCTG
ACCATGTTCCTGGATGGCAAGGAGATCAACGACCTCCTGACCACCCTGATTAATAAATTCGATAACATCC
AGAGCTTCCTGAAGGTGATGCCTCTCATCGGAGTCAACGCTAAGTTCGTGGAGGAATACGCCTTTTTCAA
AGACTCCGCCAAGATCGCCGATGAGCTGAGGCTGATCAAGTCCTTCGCTAGAATGGGAGAACCTATTGCC
GATGCCAGGAGGGCCATGTATATCGACGCCATCCGTATTTTAGGAACCAACCTGTCCTATGATGAGCTCA
AGGCCCTCGCCGACACCTTTTCCCTGGACGAGAACGGAAACAAGCTCAAGAAAGGCAAGCACGGCATGAG
AAATTTCATTATTAATAACGTGATCAGCAATAAAAGGTTCCACTACCTGATCAGATACGGTGATCCTGCC
CACCTCCATGAGATCGCCAAAAACGAGGCCGTGGTGAAGTTCGTGCTCGGCAGGATCGCTGACATCCAGA
AAAAACAGGGCCAGAACGGCAAGAACCAGATCGACAGGTACTACGAAACTTGTATCGGAAAGGATAAGGG
CAAGAGCGTGAGCGAAAAGGTGGACGCTCTCACAAAGATCATCACCGGAATGAACTACGACCAATTCGAC
AAGAAAAGGAGCGTCATTGAGGACACCGGCAGGGAAAACGCCGAGAGGGAGAAGTTTAAAAAGATCATCA
GCCTGTACCTCACCGTGATCTACCACATCCTCAAGAATATTGTCAATATCAACGCCAGGTACGTCATCGG
ATTCCATTGCGTCGAGCGTGATGCTCAACTGTACAAGGAGAAAGGCTACGACATCAATCTCAAGAAACTG
GAAGAGAAGGGATTCAGCTCCGTCACCAAGCTCTGCGCTGGCATTGATGAAACTGCCCCCGATAAGAGAA
AGGACGTGGAAAAGGAGATGGCTGAAAGAGCCAAGGAGAGCATTGACAGCCTCGAGAGCGCCAACCCCAA
GCTGTATGCCAATTACATCAAATACAGCGACGAGAAGAAAGCCGAGGAGTTCACCAGGCAGATTAACAGG
GAGAAGGCCAAAACCGCCCTGAACGCCTACCTGAGGAACACCAAGTGGAATGTGATCATCAGGGAGGACC
TCCTGAGAATTGACAACAAGACATGTACCCTGTTCAGAAACAAGGCCGTCCACCTGGAAGTGGCCAGGTA
TGTCCACGCCTATATCAACGACATTGCCGAGGTCAATTCCTACTTCCAACTGTACCATTACATCATGCAG
AGAATTATCATGAATGAGAGGTACGAGAAAAGCAGCGGAAAGGTGTCCGAGTACTTCGACGCTGTGAATG
ACGAGAAGAAGTACAACGATAGGCTCCTGAAACTGCTGTGTGTGCCTTTCGGCTACTGTATCCCCAGGTT
TAAGAACCTGAGCATCGAGGCCCTGTTCGATAGGAACGAGGCCGCCAAGTTCGACAAGGAGAAAAAGAAG
GTGTCCGGCAATTCCGGATCCGGACCTAAGAAAAAGAGGAAGGTGGCCGCTGCGTACCCATACGATGTTC
CAGATTACGCTGCCAGCGGCAGTGGAGTGAGCAAGGGCGAGGAGGATAACATGGCCATCATCAAGGAGTT
CATGCGCTTCAAGGTGCACATGGAGGGCTCCGTGAACGGCCACGAGTTCGAGATCGAGGGCGAGGGCGAG
GGCCGCCCCTACGAGGGCACCCAGACCGCCAAGCTGAAGGTGACCAAGGGTGGCCCCCTGCCCTTCGCCT
GGGACATCCTGTCCCCTCAGTTCATGTACGGCTCCAAGGCCTACGTGAAGCACCCCGCCGACATCCCCGA
CTACTTGAAGCTGTCCTTCCCCGAGGGCTTCAAGTGGGAGCGCGTGATGAACTTCGAGGACGGCGGCGTG
GTGACCGTGACCCAGGACTCCTCCCTGCAGGACGGCGAGTTCATCTACAAGGTGAAGCTGCGCGGCACCA
ACTTCCCCTCCGACGGCCCCGTAATGCAGAAGAAGACCATGGGCTGGGAGGCCTCCTCCGAGCGGATGTA
CCCCGAGGACGGCGCCCTGAAGGGCGAGATCAAGCAGAGGCTGAAGCTGAAGGACGGCGGCCACTACGAC
GCTGAGGTCAAGACCACCTACAAGGCCAAGAAGCCCGTGCAGCTGCCCGGCGCCTACAACGTCAACATCA
AGTTGGACATCACCTCCCACAACGAGGACTACACCATCGTGGAACAGTACGAACGCGCCGAGGGCCGCCA
CTCCACCGGCGGCATGGACGAGCTGTACAAGTAAAAGCTTAATAAAAGATCTTTATTTTCATTAGATCTG
TGTGTTGGTTTTTTGTGTGCGGCCGCAGGAACCCCTAGTGATGGAGTTGGCCACTCCCTCTCTGCGCGCT
CGCTCGCTCACTGAGGCCGGGCGACCAAAGGTCGCCCGACGCCCGGGCTTTGCCCGGGCGGCCTCAGTGA
GCGAGCGAGCGCGCAGCTGCCTGCAGGGGCGCCTGATGCGGTATTTTCTCCTTACGCATCTGTGCGGTAT
TTCACACCGCATA
[95 nt withheld, positions 5054-5148]
T
[46 nt withheld, positions 5150-5195]
C
[141 nt withheld, positions 5197-5337]
CCTTTGACGTTGGAGTCCACGTTCTTT
[37 nt withheld, positions 5365-5401]
ACTCTATCTCGGGCTATTCTTTTGATTTATAAGGGATTTTGCCGATTTCGGTCTATTGGTTAAAAAATGA
GCTGATTTAACAAAAATTTAACGCGAATTTTAACAAAATATTAACGTTTACAATTTTATGGTGCACTCTC
AGTACAATCTGCTCTGATGCCGCATAGTTAAGCCAGCCCCGACACCCGCCAACACCCGCTGACGCGCCCT
GACGGGCTTGTCTGCTCCCGGCATCCGCTTACAGACAAGCTGTGACCGTCTCCGGGAGCTGCATGTGTCA
GAGGTTTTCACCGTCATCACCGAAACGCGCGAGACGAAAGGGCCTCGTGATACGCCTATTTTTATAGGTT
AATGTCATGATAATAATGGTTTCTTAGACGTCAGGTGGCACTTTTCGGGGAAATGTGCGCGGAACCCCTA
TTTGTTTATTTTTCTAAATACATTCAAATATGTATCCGCTCATGAGACAATAACCCTGATAAATGCTTCA
ATAATATTGAAAAAGGAAGAGTATGAGTATTCAACATTTCCGTGTCGCCCTTATTCCCTTTTTTGCGGCA
TTTTGCCTTCCTGTTTTTGCTCACCCAGAAACGCTGGTGAAAGTAAAAGATGCTGAAGATCAGTTGGGTG
CACGAGTGGGTTACATCGAACTGGATCTCAACAGCGGTAAGATCCTTGAGAGTTTTCGCCCCGAAGAACG
TTTTCCAATGATGAGCACTTTTAAAGTTCTGCTATGTGGCGCGGTATTATCCCGTATTGACGCCGGGCAA
GAGCAACTCGGTCGCCGCATACACTATTCTCAGAATGACTTGGTTGAGTACTCACCAGTCACAGAAAAGC
ATCTTACGGATGGCATGACAGTAAGAGAATTATGCAGTGCTGCCATAACCATGAGTGATAACACTGCGGC
CAACTTACTTCTGACAACGATCGGAGGACCGAAGGAGCTAACCGCTTTTTTGCACAACATGGGGGATCAT
GTAACTCGCCTTGATCGTTGGGAACCGGAGCTGAATGAAGCCATACCAAACGACGAGCGTGACACCACGA
TGCCTGTAGCAATGGCAACAACGTTGCGCAAACTATTAACTGGCGAACTACTTACTCTAGCTTCCCGGCA
ACAATTAATAGACTGGATGGAGGCGGATAAAGTTGCAGGACCACTTCTGCGCTCGGCCCTTCCGGCTGGC
TGGTTTATTGCTGATAAATCTGGAGCCGGTGAGCGTGGAAGCCGCGGTATCATTGCAGCACTGGGGCCAG
ATGGTAAGCCCTCCCGTATCGTAGTTATCTACACGACGGGGAGTCAGGCAACTATGGATGAACGAAATAG
ACAGATCGCTGAGATAGGTGCCTCACTGATTAAGCATTGGTAACTGTCAGACCAAGTTTACTCATATATA
CTTTAGATTGATTTAAAACTTCATTTTTAATTTAAAAGGATCTAGGTGAAGATCCTTTTTGATAATCTCA
TGACCAAAATCCCTTAACGTGAGTTTTCGTTCCACTGAGCGTCAGACCCCGTAGAAAAGATCAAAGGATC
TTC
Features (pLannotate 1.2.2; 15 found; start..end, strand, type, name):
      1..589     +  rep_origin     ori: high-copy-number ColE1/pMB1/pBR322/pUC origin of replication
    662..689     +  repeat_region  AAV2 ITR (fragment): inverted terminal repeat of adeno-associated virus serotype 2 inverted
    718..745     +  repeat_region  AAV2 ITR (fragment): inverted terminal repeat of adeno-associated virus serotype 2 inverted
    834..1045    +  promoter       EF-1α core promoter: core promoter for human elongation factor EF-1α
   1108..4005    +  CDS            RfxCas13d: RNA-targeting Type VI CRISPR protein from Ruminococcus flavefaciens strain XPD3002 (Konermann et al., 2018)
   4045..4071    +  CDS            3xHA (fragment): three tandem HA epitope tags
   4087..4793    +  CDS            mCherry (fragment): monomeric derivative of DsRed fluorescent protein (Shaner et al., 2004) mammalian codon-optimized
   4801..4849    +  polyA_signal   poly(A) signal: synthetic polyadenylation signal
   4857..4997    +  repeat_region  AAV2 ITR: inverted terminal repeat of adeno-associated virus serotype 2 inverted
   5002..5053    -  misc_feature   bom (fragment): basis of mobility region from pBR322
   5072..5527    +  rep_origin     f1 ori (sequence partly withheld): f1 bacteriophage origin of replication; arrow indicates direction of (+) strand synthesis
   5528..5577    -  misc_feature   bom (fragment): basis of mobility region from pBR322
   5679..5714    -  CDS            rop (fragment): Rop protein, which maintains plasmids at low copy number; rop
   5809..5913    +  promoter       AmpR promoter: bla
   5914..6774    +  CDS            AmpR: β-lactamase; bla; confers resistance to ampicillin, carbenicillin, and related antibiotics
