[The description below was written by a language model from this plasmid's Addgene catalogue record and pLannotate feature annotations shown in this document.]
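Description:
pAAV-EFS-hfCas13d-HA-mCherry-pA is an adeno-associated virus transfer plasmid of about 6.9 kb, built on a pAAV backbone to express a high-fidelity variant of the RNA-targeting CRISPR effector Cas13d in mammalian cells. It is maintained in bacteria through a high-copy ColE1/pUC-type origin and selected with ampicillin via the β-lactamase gene under its own promoter. The backbone also carries an f1 phage origin and short remnants of the pBR322 bom and rop regions. The record lists a recombination-deficient strain for propagation, which is usual for plasmids containing repeat-rich ITRs.

The expression cassette lies between AAV2 inverted terminal repeats, the cis elements needed for replication and packaging of the genome into AAV particles when rep, cap and helper functions are supplied in trans. One ITR is annotated in full. The upstream one is detected only as two short fragments, which may reflect a truncated or poorly sequenced repeat. Transcription is driven by the EFS promoter, the compact core of the human EF-1α promoter, which helps keep the cassette within AAV packaging capacity. It drives a single open reading frame: the Cas13d coding sequence, annotated by similarity as RfxCas13d from Ruminococcus flavefaciens and described in the record as the synthetic hfCas13d variant, followed by an HA epitope tag and a C-terminal mCherry fusion, and terminated by a short synthetic polyadenylation signal. No guide RNA cassette is annotated, so the crRNA would presumably be supplied separately. The HA tag and red fluorescence allow detection of the nuclease in transduced or transfected cells, supporting programmable RNA knockdown experiments and the comparison of high-fidelity Cas13d variants delivered by AAV.
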