Addgene plasmid #233029: pAAV-EFS-hfCas13d-HA-mCherry-pA
Purpose: To Express HA Tagged hfCas13d-mCherry fusion protein from the mammalian EFS promoter
Depositing lab: Jonathan Ploski. Depositing organization: Pennsylvania State University, College of Medicine. Publication: Adeno-associated viral vector resource for the RNA-targeting Cas13d: A comparison of high-fidelity variants, DjCas13d and hfCas13d. Back F, Sandoval A, Vu LM, Hong VM, Bhaskara A, Rodriguez SR, O'Brien JT, Kolber BJ, Kroener S, Ploski JE. Mol Ther Methods Clin Dev. 2025 Aug 20;33(4):101565. doi: 10.1016/j.omtm.2025.101565. eCollection 2025 Dec 11. PubMed 41020266.
Backbone
  Vector backbone: pAAV
  Vector type: AAV
Growth in bacteria
  Bacterial resistance: Ampicillin, 100 μg/mL
  Growth temperature: 37°C
  Growth strain: NEB Stable
  Copy number: High Copy
Gene/Insert
  Gene/Insert name: hfCas13d-mCherry
  Species: Synthetic
  Tag / fusion protein: mCherry (C terminal on insert)
  Cloning method: Unknown
Terms and licenses: Academic/Nonprofit Terms; Industry Terms: Not Available to Industry
How to cite: pAAV-EFS-hfCas13d-HA-mCherry-pA was a gift from Jonathan Ploski (Addgene plasmid # 233029 ; http://n2t.net/addgene:233029 ; RRID:Addgene_233029)
